Addgene plasmid #236715: pAAVLINKv1-pCALM1-Cre-3' CDC42BPB
Purpose: 3' AAVLINK plasmid for CDC42BPB expression
Depositing lab: Zhonghua Lu. Depositing organization: Shenzhen Institute of Advanced Technology (SIAT), Chinese Academy of Sciences. Publication: AAVLINK: A potent DNA-recombination method for large cargo delivery in gene therapy. Lin J, Lin Y, Liu N, Cao W, Zhang J, Wen S, Zhang Y, Liao W, Hong Z, Lin Y, Liu Q, Liu H, Li Q, Chen B, Li M, Luo Z, Yang L, Yang Y, Zheng SH, Wang Y, Chu H, Hu Y, Qin Y, Luo BX, Tian S, Chen Y, Yan T, Yang L, Wang H, Liu T, Jiang Y, Lu Z. Cell. 2026 Feb 5;189(3):969-986.e17. doi: 10.1016/j.cell.2025.12.039. Epub 2026 Jan 27. PubMed 41605211.
Backbone
  Vector backbone: pAAV-hSyn-EGFP
  Backbone manufacturer: Addgene
  Vector type: AAV, Cre/Lox
Growth in bacteria
  Bacterial resistance: Ampicillin, 100 μg/mL
  Growth temperature: 37°C
  Growth strain: NEB Stable
  Copy number: High Copy
Gene/Insert
  Gene/Insert name: CDC42BPB
  Species: H. sapiens (human)
  Entrez Gene: CDC42BPB (a.k.a. MRCKB)
  Promoter: PCalm1
  Tag / fusion protein: FLAG (C terminal on insert)
  Cloning method: Restriction Enzyme; 5′ cloning site unknown (unknown if destroyed); 3′ cloning site unknown (unknown if destroyed)
  Sequencing primers: 5′ n/a
Terms and licenses: Academic/Nonprofit Terms; Industry Terms: Not Available to Industry
Depositor comments: See publication for corresponding AAV Link vectors.
How to cite: pAAVLINKv1-pCALM1-Cre-3' CDC42BPB was a gift from Zhonghua Lu (Addgene plasmid # 236715 ; http://n2t.net/addgene:236715 ; RRID:Addgene_236715)
