[The description below was written by a language model from this plasmid's Addgene catalogue record and pLannotate feature annotations shown in this document.]
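Description:
pAAVLINKv1-pCALM1-Cre-3' CDC42BPB is the 3' half of a split AAV pair from the AAVLINK system, a DNA-recombination approach for delivering cargoes too large for a single AAV genome. It is built on the pAAV-hSyn-EGFP backbone. In bacteria it is maintained through a high-copy ColE1/pUC-type origin with ampicillin selection (AmpR under its own bla promoter). An f1 origin and small remnants of pBR322 bom and rop sequence are also detected. One complete AAV2 inverted terminal repeat is annotated downstream of the cassette. The upstream ITR registers only as short fragments, which is common for sequencing through these repeat structures. ITRs are the cis elements needed to package the intervening DNA into AAV particles.

Between the ITRs, the annotation shows a Cre recombinase coding sequence. According to the catalogue it is driven by the Calm1 promoter, although no promoter feature is annotated in the short stretch between the ITR and Cre. Cre is followed by a lox2272 site (detected as a partial match) embedded within fragments of the β-globin/immunoglobulin chimeric intron. Next comes a partial human CDC42BPB (MRCKβ) coding sequence of roughly 1.5 kb fused at its C terminus to 3xFLAG, followed by WPRE fragments and SV40 polyadenylation sequence, the latter annotated in the reverse orientation.

This layout suggests that Cre joins this genome at the lox2272 site to a companion 5' vector carrying the rest of the gene. The lox scar would then lie inside an intron and be spliced out, yielding a full-length FLAG-tagged transcript. The record itself does not spell out this mechanism, and it refers to the publication for the matching partner vectors.
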