Features (pLannotate 1.2.2; 20 found; start..end, strand, type, name):
    205..245     +  intron         chimeric intron (fragment): chimera between introns from human β-globin and immunoglobulin heavy chain genes
    252..276     +  protein_bind   lox2272 (fragment): Cre-mediated recombination occurs in the 8-bp core sequence (GGATACTT). lox2272 sites are compatible with each other, but incompatible with loxP or loxN sites (Lee and Saito, 1988). Cre recombinase
    286..377     +  intron         chimeric intron (fragment): chimera between introns from human β-globin and immunoglobulin heavy chain genes
    375..1838    +  CDS            CDC42BPB (fragment): MRCKB_HUMAN - Also known as KIAA1124 From Homo sapiens (Human).
   1845..1910    +  CDS            3xFLAG: three tandem FLAG® epitope tags, followed by an enterokinase cleavage site
   1922..2079    +  misc_feature   WPRE (fragment): woodchuck hepatitis virus posttranscriptional regulatory element
   2085..2169    +  misc_feature   WPRE (fragment): woodchuck hepatitis virus posttranscriptional regulatory element
   2168..2211    -  polyA_signal   SV40 poly(A) signal (fragment): SV40 polyadenylation signal
   2215..2282    -  polyA_signal   SV40 poly(A) signal (fragment): SV40 polyadenylation signal
   2388..2528    +  repeat_region  AAV2 ITR: inverted terminal repeat of adeno-associated virus serotype 2 inverted
   2533..2584    -  misc_feature   bom (fragment): basis of mobility region from pBR322
   2603..3058    +  rep_origin     f1 ori (sequence partly withheld): f1 bacteriophage origin of replication; arrow indicates direction of (+) strand synthesis
   3059..3108    -  misc_feature   bom (fragment): basis of mobility region from pBR322
   3210..3245    -  CDS            rop (fragment): Rop protein, which maintains plasmids at low copy number; rop
   3340..3444    +  promoter       AmpR promoter: bla
   3445..4305    +  CDS            AmpR: β-lactamase; bla; confers resistance to ampicillin, carbenicillin, and related antibiotics
   4476..5064    +  rep_origin     ori: high-copy-number ColE1/pMB1/pBR322/pUC origin of replication
   5137..5164    +  repeat_region  AAV2 ITR (fragment): inverted terminal repeat of adeno-associated virus serotype 2 inverted
   5193..5220    +  repeat_region  AAV2 ITR (fragment): inverted terminal repeat of adeno-associated virus serotype 2 inverted
   5402..201     +  CDS            cre (across the origin): RECR_BPP1 - Experimental evidence at protein level: Swiss-Prot protein existence level 1. Catalyzes site-specific recombination between two 34-base- pair LOXP sites. Its role is to maintain the phage genome as a monomeric unit-copy plasmid in the lysogenic state. From Escherichia phage P1 (Bacteriophage P1).
>Addgene plasmid #236715 | pAAVLINKv1-pCALM1-Cre-3' CDC42BPB | addgene full sequence | sequence record 476869 | Addgene NGS Result
GATGACTCTGGTCAGAGATACCTGGCCTGGTCTGGACACAGTGCCCGTGTCGGAGCCGCGCGAGATATGG
CCCGCGCTGGAGTTTCAATACCGGAGATCATGCAAGCTGGTGGCTGGACCAATGTAAATATTGTAATGAA
CTATATCCGTAACCTGGATAGTGAAACAGGGGCAATGGTGCGCCTGCTGGAAGATGGCGATTAGGTAAGT
ATCAAGGTTACAAGACAGGTTTAAGGAGACCAATAACTAGTATAACTTCGTATAGGATACTTTATAGCAA
TTTATGAAACTGGGCTTGTCGAGACAGAGAAGACTCTTGCGTTTCTGATAGGCACCTATTGGTCTTACTG
ACATCCACTTTGCCTTTCTCTCCACAGGTCGTGCATGTTCCCTTGGAAGCCTACGACAGCTCGCTGCCTC
TCATCAAGGCCATCCTGACAGCTGCCATCGTGGATGCAGACAGGATTGCAGTCGGCCTAGAAGAAGGGCT
CTATGTCATAGAGGTCACCCGAGATGTGATCGTCCGTGCCGCTGACTGTAAGAAGGTACACCAGATCGAG
CTTGCTCCCAGGGAGAAGATCGTAATCCTCCTCTGTGGCCGGAACCACCATGTGCACCTCTATCCGTGGT
CGTCCCTTGATGGAGCGGAAGGCAGCTTTGACATCAAGCTTCCGGAAACCAAAGGCTGCCAGCTCATGGC
CACGGCCACACTCAAGAGGAACTCTGGCACCTGCCTGTTTGTGGCCGTGAAACGGCTGATCCTTTGCTAT
GAGATCCAGAGAACGAAGCCATTCCACAGAAAGTTCAATGAGATTGTGGCTCCCGGCAGCGTGCAGTGCC
TGGCGGTGCTCAGGGACAGGCTCTGTGTGGGCTACCCTTCTGGGTTCTGCCTGCTGAGCATCCAGGGGGA
CGGGCAGCCTCTAAACCTGGTAAATCCCAATGACCCCTCGCTTGCGTTCCTCTCACAACAGTCTTTTGAT
GCCCTTTGTGCTGTGGAGCTCGAAAGCGAGGAGTACCTGCTTTGCTTCAGCCACATGGGACTGTACGTGG
ACCCGCAAGGCCGGAGGGCACGCGCGCAGGAGCTCATGTGGCCTGCGGCTCCTGTCGCCTGTAGTTGCAG
CCCCACCCACGTCACGGTGTACAGCGAGTATGGCGTGGACGTCTTTGATGTGCGCACCATGGAGTGGGTG
CAGACCATCGGCCTGCGGAGGATAAGGCCCCTGAACTCTGAAGGCACCCTCAACCTCCTCAACTGCGAGC
CTCCACGCTTGATCTACTTCAAGAGCAAGTTCTCGGGAGCGGTTCTCAACGTGCCGGACACCTCCGACAA
CAGCAAGAAGCAGATGCTGCGCACCAGGAGCAAAAGGCGGTTCGTCTTCAAGGTCCCAGAGGAAGAGAGA
CTGCAGCAGAGGCGAGAGATGCTTAGAGACCCAGAATTGAGATCCAAAATGATATCCAACCCAACCAACT
TCAACCACGTGGCCCACATGGGCCCAGGCGACGGCATGCAGGTGCTCATGGACCTGCCTCTGAGTGCTGT
GCCCCCCTCCCAGGAGGAAAGGCCGGGCCCCGCTCCCACCAACCTGGCTCGCCAGCCTCCATCCAGGAAC
AAGCCCTACATCTCGTGGCCCTCATCAGGTGGATCGGAGCCTAGCGTGACTGTGCCTCTGAGAAGTATGT
CTGATCCAGACCAGGACTTTGACAAAGAGCCTGATTCGGACTCCACCAAACACTCAACTCCATCGAATAG
CTCCAACCCCAGCGGCCCACCGAGCCCCAACTCCCCCCACAGGAGCCAGCTCCCCCTCGAAGGCCTGGAG
CAGCCGGCCTGTGACACCTGTACAGACTACAAAGACCATGACGGTGATTATAAAGATCATGACATCGACT
ACAAGGATGACGATGACAAGTAACTCGAGATAATCAACCTCTGGATTACAAAATTTGTGAAAGATTGACT
GGTATTCTTAACTATGTTGCTCCTTTTACGCTATGTGGATACGCTGCTTTAATGCCTTTGTATCATGCTA
TTGCTTCCCGTATGGCTTTCATTTTCTCCTCCTTGTATAAATCCTGGTTAGTTCTTGCCACGGCGGAACT
CATCGCCGCCTGCCTTGCCCGCTGCTGGACAGGGGCTCGGCTGTTGGGCACTGACAATTCCGTGGTGTTT
ATTTGTGAAATTTGTGATGCTATTGCTTTATTTGTAACCATCTAGCTTTATTTGTGAAATTTGTGATGCT
ATTGCTTTATTTGTAACCATTATAAGCTGCAATAAACAAGTTAACAACAACAATTGCATTCATTTTATGT
TTCAGGTTCAGGGGGAGATGTGGGAGGTTTTTTAAAGATCTGGAGACCGGTGTGGCACGTGCGGACCGAG
CGGCCGCAGGAACCCCTAGTGATGGAGTTGGCCACTCCCTCTCTGCGCGCTCGCTCGCTCACTGAGGCCG
GGCGACCAAAGGTCGCCCGACGCCCGGGCTTTGCCCGGGCGGCCTCAGTGAGCGAGCGAGCGCGCAGCTG
CCTGCAGGGGCGCCTGATGCGGTATTTTCTCCTTACGCATCTGTGCGGTATTTCACACCGCATA
[95 nt withheld, positions 2585-2679]
T
[46 nt withheld, positions 2681-2726]
C
[141 nt withheld, positions 2728-2868]
CCTTTGACGTTGGAGTCCACGTTCTTT
[37 nt withheld, positions 2896-2932]
ACTCTATCTCGGGCTATTCTTTTGATTTATAAGGGATTTTGCCGATTTCGGTCTATTGGTTAAAAAATGA
GCTGATTTAACAAAAATTTAACGCGAATTTTAACAAAATATTAACGTTTACAATTTTATGGTGCACTCTC
AGTACAATCTGCTCTGATGCCGCATAGTTAAGCCAGCCCCGACACCCGCCAACACCCGCTGACGCGCCCT
GACGGGCTTGTCTGCTCCCGGCATCCGCTTACAGACAAGCTGTGACCGTCTCCGGGAGCTGCATGTGTCA
GAGGTTTTCACCGTCATCACCGAAACGCGCGAGACGAAAGGGCCTCGTGATACGCCTATTTTTATAGGTT
AATGTCATGATAATAATGGTTTCTTAGACGTCAGGTGGCACTTTTCGGGGAAATGTGCGCGGAACCCCTA
TTTGTTTATTTTTCTAAATACATTCAAATATGTATCCGCTCATGAGACAATAACCCTGATAAATGCTTCA
ATAATATTGAAAAAGGAAGAGTATGAGTATTCAACATTTCCGTGTCGCCCTTATTCCCTTTTTTGCGGCA
TTTTGCCTTCCTGTTTTTGCTCACCCAGAAACGCTGGTGAAAGTAAAAGATGCTGAAGATCAGTTGGGTG
CACGAGTGGGTTACATCGAACTGGATCTCAACAGCGGTAAGATCCTTGAGAGTTTTCGCCCCGAAGAACG
TTTTCCAATGATGAGCACTTTTAAAGTTCTGCTATGTGGCGCGGTATTATCCCGTATTGACGCCGGGCAA
GAGCAACTCGGTCGCCGCATACACTATTCTCAGAATGACTTGGTTGAGTACTCACCAGTCACAGAAAAGC
ATCTTACGGATGGCATGACAGTAAGAGAATTATGCAGTGCTGCCATAACCATGAGTGATAACACTGCGGC
CAACTTACTTCTGACAACGATCGGAGGACCGAAGGAGCTAACCGCTTTTTTGCACAACATGGGGGATCAT
GTAACTCGCCTTGATCGTTGGGAACCGGAGCTGAATGAAGCCATACCAAACGACGAGCGTGACACCACGA
TGCCTGTAGCAATGGCAACAACGTTGCGCAAACTATTAACTGGCGAACTACTTACTCTAGCTTCCCGGCA
ACAATTAATAGACTGGATGGAGGCGGATAAAGTTGCAGGACCACTTCTGCGCTCGGCCCTTCCGGCTGGC
TGGTTTATTGCTGATAAATCTGGAGCCGGTGAGCGTGGGTCTCGCGGTATCATTGCAGCACTGGGGCCAG
ATGGTAAGCCCTCCCGTATCGTAGTTATCTACACGACGGGGAGTCAGGCAACTATGGATGAACGAAATAG
ACAGATCGCTGAGATAGGTGCCTCACTGATTAAGCATTGGTAACTGTCAGACCAAGTTTACTCATATATA
CTTTAGATTGATTTAAAACTTCATTTTTAATTTAAAAGGATCTAGGTGAAGATCCTTTTTGATAATCTCA
TGACCAAAATCCCTTAACGTGAGTTTTCGTTCCACTGAGCGTCAGACCCCGTAGAAAAGATCAAAGGATC
TTCTTGAGATCCTTTTTTTCTGCGCGTAATCTGCTGCTTGCAAACAAAAAAACCACCGCTACCAGCGGTG
GTTTGTTTGCCGGATCAAGAGCTACCAACTCTTTTTCCGAAGGTAACTGGCTTCAGCAGAGCGCAGATAC
CAAATACTGTTCTTCTAGTGTAGCCGTAGTTAGGCCACCACTTCAAGAACTCTGTAGCACCGCCTACATA
CCTCGCTCTGCTAATCCTGTTACCAGTGGCTGCTGCCAGTGGCGATAAGTCGTGTCTTACCGGGTTGGAC
TCAAGACGATAGTTACCGGATAAGGCGCAGCGGTCGGGCTGAACGGGGGGTTCGTGCACACAGCCCAGCT
TGGAGCGAACGACCTACACCGAACTGAGATACCTACAGCGTGAGCTATGAGAAAGCGCCACGCTTCCCGA
AGGGAGAAAGGCGGACAGGTATCCGGTAAGCGGCAGGGTCGGAACAGGAGAGCGCACGAGGGAGCTTCCA
GGGGGAAACGCCTGGTATCTTTATAGTCCTGTCGGGTTTCGCCACCTCTGACTTGAGCGTCGATTTTTGT
GATGCTCGTCAGGGGGGCGGAGCCTATGGAAAAACGCCAGCAACGCGGCCTTTTTACGGTTCCTGGCCTT
TTGCTGGCCTTTTGCTCACATGTCCTGCAGGCAGCTGCGCGCTCGCTCGCTCACTGAGGCCGCCCGGGCG
TCGGGCGACCTTTGGTCGCCCGGCCTCAGTGAGCGAGCGAGCGCGCAGAGAGGGAGTGGCCAACTCCATC
ACTAGGGGTTCCTGCGGCCGCACGCGTCGCTCTGCGCGAGGCGGCTCCGCCGCGGCGGAGGGATACGGCG
CACCATATATATATCGCGGGGCGCAGACTCGCGCTCCGGCAGTGGTGCTGGGAGTGTCGTGGACGCCGTG
CCGTTACTCGTACGCCACCATGTCCAATTTACTGACCGTACACCAAAATTTGCCTGCATTACCGGTCGAT
GCAACGAGTGATGAGGTTCGCAAGAACCTGATGGACATGTTCAGGGATCGCCAGGCGTTTTCTGAGCATA
CCTGGAAAATGCTTCTGTCCGTTTGCCGGTCGTGGGCGGCATGGTGCAAGTTGAATAACCGGAAATGGTT
TCCCGCAGAACCTGAAGATGTTCGCGATTATCTTCTATATCTTCAGGCGCGCGGTCTGGCAGTAAAAACC
ATCCAGCAACATTTGGGCCAGCTAAACATGCTTCATCGTCGGTCCGGGCTGCCACGACCAAGTGACAGCA
ATGCTGTTTCACTGGTTATGCGGCGGATCCGAAAAGAAAACGTTGATGCCGGTGAACGTGCAAAACAGGC
TCTAGCGTTCGAACGCACTGATTTCGACCAGGTTCGTTCACTCATGGAAAATAGCGATCGCTGCCAGGAT
ATACGTAATCTGGCATTTCTGGGGATTGCTTATAACACCCTGTTACGTATAGCCGAAATTGCCAGGATCA
GGGTTAAAGATATCTCACGTACTGACGGTGGGAGAATGTTAATCCATATTGGCAGAACGAAAACGCTGGT
TAGCACCGCAGGTGTAGAGAAGGCACTTAGCCTGGGGGTAACTAAACTGGTCGAGCGATGGATTTCCGTC
TCTGGTGTAGCTGATGATCCGAATAACTACCTGTTTTGCCGGGTCAGAAAAAATGGTGTTGCCGCGCCAT
CTGCCACCAGCCAGCTATCAACTCGCGCCCTGGAAGGGATTTTTGAAGCAACTCATCGATTGATTTACGG
CGCTAAG
